>Addgene plasmid #58151 | mCerulean-mVenus-FRET-10 | addgene partial sequence | sequence record 118111 | SV40pA-R 5'-GAAATTTGTGATGCTATTGC-3'
AACAAGTTAACAACAACAATTGCATTCATTTTATGTTTCAGGTTCAGGGGGAGGTGTGGGAGGTTTTTTA
AAGCAAGTAAAACCTCTACAAATGTGGTATGGCTGATTATGATCTAGAGTCGCGGCCGCTTTACTTGTAC
AGCTCGTCCATGCCGAGAGTGATCCCGGCGGCGGTCACGAACTCCAGCAGGACCATGTGATCGCGCTTCT
CGTTGGGGTCTTTGCTCAGCTTGGACTGGGTGCTCAGGTAGTGGTTGTCGGGCAGCAGCACGGGGCCGTC
GCCGATGGGGGTGTTCTGCTGGTAGTGGTCGGCGAGCTGCACGCTGCCGTCCTCGATGTTGTGGCGGATC
TTGAAGTTGGCCTTGATGCCGTTCTTCTGCTTGTCGGCGGTGATATAGACGTTGTCGCTGATGGCGTTGT
ACTCCAGCTTGTGCCCCAGGATGTTGCCGTCCTCCTTGAAGTCGATGCCCTTCAGCTCGATGCGGTTCAC
CAGGGTGTCGCCCTCGAACTTCACCTCGGCGCGGGTCTTGTAGTTGCCGTCGTCCTTGAAGAAGATGGTG
CGCTCCTGGACGTAGCCTTCGGGCATGGCGGACTTGAAGAAGTCGTGCTGCTTCATGTGGTCGGGGTAGC
GGGCGAAGCACTGCACGCCCCAGGTCAGGGTGGTCACGAGGGTGGGCCAGGGCACGGGCAGCTTGCCGGT
GGTGCAGATGAACTTCAGGGTCAGCTTGCCGTAGGTGGC
