>Addgene plasmid #58151 | mCerulean-mVenus-FRET-10 | addgene partial sequence | sequence record 119379 | CMV-F 5'-CGCAAATGGGCGGTAGGCGTG-3'
AACCGTCAGATCCGCTAGCCACCATGGTGAGCAAGGGCGAGGAGCTGTTCACCGGGGTGGTGCCCATCCT
GGTCGAGCTGGACGGCGACGTAAACGGCCACAAGTTCAGCGTGTCCGGCGAGGGCGAGGGCGATGCCACC
TACGGCAAGCTGACCCTGAAGCTGATCTGCACCACCGGCAAGCTGCCCGTGCCCTGGCCCACCCTCGTGA
CCACCCTGGGCTACGGCCTGCAGTGCTTCGCCCGCTACCCCGACCACATGAAGCAGCACGACTTCTTCAA
GTCCGCCATGCCCGAAGGCTACGTCCAGGAGCGCACCATCTTCTTCAAGGACGACGGCAACTACAAGACC
CGCGCCGAGGTGAAGTTCGAGGGCGACACCCTGGTGAACCGCATCGAGCTGAAGGGCATCGACTTCAAGG
AGGACGGCAACATCCTGGGGCACAAGCTGGAGTACAACTACAACAGCCACAACGTCTATATCACCGCCGA
CAAGCAGAAGAACGGCATCAAGGCCAACTTCAAGATCCGCCACAACATCGAGGACGGCGGCGTGCAGCTC
GCCGACCACTACCAGCAGAACACCCCCATCGGCGACGGCCCCGTGCTGCTGCCCGACAACCACTACCTGA
GCTACCAGTCCAAGCTGAGCAAAGACCCCAACGAGAAGCGCGATCACATGGTCCTGCTGGAGTTCGTGAC
CGCCGCCGGGATCACTCTCGGCATGGACGAGCTGTACAAGTCCGGACTCAGATCCCCACCGGTCGCCACC
ATGGTGAGCAAGGGCGAGGAGCTGTTCACCGGGGTGGTGCCCATCCTGGTCGAG
