[The description below was written by a language model from this plasmid's Addgene catalogue record.]
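Description:
mCerulean-mVenus-FRET-10 is a mammalian expression plasmid encoding a tandem fusion of two monomeric fluorescent proteins, the cyan mCerulean and the yellow mVenus, intended as a cytosolic FRET construct. The record lists it as an empty backbone with no additional gene or insert, so the payload is the fluorescent protein pair itself. The backbone is recorded as unknown. The promoter driving expression, the polyadenylation signal and the origin of replication are not stated, and no feature table is available to confirm them. The "10" in the name probably refers to the length of the linker between the two fluorophores, but the record does not say so explicitly.

The plasmid is maintained in bacteria as a high-copy plasmid under kanamycin selection. It also carries a neomycin resistance marker, which allows G418 selection of stably transfected mammalian cells. In the fusion, mCerulean serves as the FRET donor (excitation around 433 nm, emission around 475 nm) and mVenus as the acceptor (excitation around 515 nm, emission around 528 nm). Because the two proteins are held close together in a single polypeptide, exciting the donor should transfer energy to the acceptor and produce sensitised yellow emission.

The depositor describes the plasmid as a FRET indicator usable in both live and fixed cells, with diffuse cytosolic localisation. Constructs of this kind are typically used as positive controls or calibration standards when setting up and validating cyan/yellow FRET imaging, for example to check filter sets, bleed-through corrections or efficiency measurements.
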