Addgene plasmid #58151: mCerulean-mVenus-FRET-10
Purpose: (Empty Backbone) Localization: Cytosolic FRET, Excitation: 433 / 515, Emission: 475 / 528
Depositing lab: Michael Davidson. Depositing organization: Florida State University, Tallahassee.
Backbone
  Vector backbone: Unknown
  Vector type: Mammalian Expression
  Selectable markers: Neomycin (select with G418)
  Tag / fusion protein: mCerulean; mVenus
Growth in bacteria
  Bacterial resistance: Kanamycin, 50 μg/mL
  Growth temperature: 37°C
  Growth strain: DH5alpha
  Copy number: High Copy
Gene/Insert
  Gene/Insert name: None
  Tag / fusion protein: mCerulean; mVenus
Terms and licenses: Academic/Nonprofit Terms; Industry Terms: Not Available to Industry
Depositor comments: FRET Indicator - Live and Fixed Cells. Excitation = 433 / 515; Emission = 475 / 528
How to cite: mCerulean-mVenus-FRET-10 was a gift from Michael Davidson (Addgene plasmid # 58151 ; http://n2t.net/addgene:58151 ; RRID:Addgene_58151)
